Addgene plasmid #229871: pHW1176
Purpose: gene trap RMCE plasmid with GFP-C1-tbb-2 3'UTR::SEC for RMCE cloned in the destination vector pHW1133 to swap driver via RMCE
Depositing lab: Han Wang. Depositing organization: University of Wisconsin, Madison. Publication: A versatile site-directed gene trap strategy to manipulate gene activity and control gene expression in Caenorhabditis elegans. Khan H, Huang X, Raj V, Wang H. PLoS Genet. 2025 Jan 22;21(1):e1011541. doi: 10.1371/journal.pgen.1011541. eCollection 2025 Jan. PubMed 39841730.
Backbone
  Vector backbone: pHW1133
  Vector type: Worm Expression
Growth in bacteria
  Bacterial resistance: Ampicillin, 100 μg/mL
  Growth temperature: 37°C
  Growth strain: DH5alpha
  Copy number: High Copy
Gene/Insert
  Gene/Insert name: GFP-C1-tbb-2 3'UTR::SEC
  Species: C. elegans (nematode), Synthetic
  Tag / fusion protein: GFP-C (N terminal on insert)
  Cloning method: Golden Gate
Terms and licenses: Academic/Nonprofit Terms; Industry Terms: Not Available to Industry
How to cite: pHW1176 was a gift from Han Wang (Addgene plasmid # 229871 ; http://n2t.net/addgene:229871 ; RRID:Addgene_229871)
