[The description below was written by a language model from this plasmid's Addgene catalogue record and pLannotate feature annotations shown in this document.]
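Description:
pHW1176 is a C. elegans ("Worm Expression") donor plasmid for recombinase-mediated cassette exchange (RMCE), assembled by Golden Gate cloning in the destination vector pHW1133. The roughly 10.2 kb sequence shows a pBluescript-type bacterial backbone, with a high-copy ColE1/pUC origin, an f1 origin, ampicillin resistance (bla), lac promoter/operator and lacZα remnants, and T3 and T7 promoters flanking the insert region.

The payload is recorded as GFP-C1-tbb-2 3'UTR::SEC. The annotation places a minimal FRT site at its upstream edge, followed by a short FLAG-like fragment, an intron-containing, worm-optimised mEGFP coding sequence and the tbb-2 3'UTR/terminator. No promoter is annotated upstream of GFP, which fits the gene trap design: after exchange into a genomic landing site, the reporter would presumably depend on the trapped locus for expression. Only one FRT is annotated, and a second or variant exchange site is neither identified by the feature table nor stated in the record.

Downstream lies a self-excising selection cassette bounded by two direct loxP sites. It contains sqt-1 sequence (the collagen gene whose dominant alleles give a visible roller phenotype), a hygromycin resistance gene flanked by attB1/attB2 remnants, and a reverse-oriented Cre coding sequence with its own tbb-2 terminator next to hsp-16.1 sequence, consistent with heat-shock-inducible Cre. In cassettes of this type, hygromycin and the movement phenotype identify integrants, and heat shock then induces Cre to delete everything between the loxP sites.

The stated purpose is to swap the driver at an existing gene trap allele for GFP via RMCE, as part of a site-directed gene trap toolkit for manipulating gene activity and expression in C. elegans.
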