Features (pLannotate 1.2.2; 28 found; start..end, strand, type, name):
     38..54      +  protein_bind   lac operator: The lac repressor binds to the lac operator to inhibit transcription in E. coli. This inhibition can be relieved by adding lactose or isopropyl-β-D-thiogalactopyranoside (IPTG). lac repressor encoded by lacI
     99..117     +  promoter       T3 promoter: promoter for bacteriophage T3 RNA polymerase
    130..160     +  misc_feature   MCS (fragment): pBluescript multiple cloning site
    161..178     +  misc_feature   MCS (fragment): pBluescript multiple cloning site
    185..218     +  protein_bind   FRT (minimal): supports FLP-mediated excision but not integration (Turan and Bode, 2011) FLP recombinase from the Saccharomyces cerevisiae 2μ plasmid
    262..282     +  CDS            FLAG (fragment): FLAG® epitope tag, followed by an enterokinase cleavage site
    588..1430    +  CDS            mEGFP (fragment): monomeric enhanced GFP, optimized with synthetic introns for expression in C. elegans
   1437..1760    +  terminator     tbb-2 terminator: tbb-2; transcription terminator for the C. elegans tubulin beta-2 gene
   1778..1811    +  protein_bind   loxP: Cre-mediated recombination occurs in the 8-bp core sequence (GCATACAT). Cre recombinase
   2605..2751    +  CDS            sqt-1 (fragment): SQT1_CAEEL - Also known as rol-5. Protein inferred from homology: Swiss-Prot protein existence level 3. Nematode cuticles are composed largely of collagen-like proteins. The cuticle functions both as an exoskeleton and as a barrier to protect the worm from its environment. This is a collagen critical for organismal morphogenesis. Mutations in sqt-1 can lengthen, shorten, or helically twist the entire animal. From Caenorhabditis elegans.
   2784..3623    +  CDS            sqt-1 (fragment): SQT1_CAEEL - Also known as rol-5. Protein inferred from homology: Swiss-Prot protein existence level 3. Nematode cuticles are composed largely of collagen-like proteins. The cuticle functions both as an exoskeleton and as a barrier to protect the worm from its environment. This is a collagen critical for organismal morphogenesis. Mutations in sqt-1 can lengthen, shorten, or helically twist the entire animal. From Caenorhabditis elegans.
   3667..3990    -  terminator     tbb-2 terminator: tbb-2; transcription terminator for the C. elegans tubulin beta-2 gene
   3999..5129    -  CDS            cre: RECR_BPP1 - Experimental evidence at protein level: Swiss-Prot protein existence level 1. Catalyzes site-specific recombination between two 34-base- pair LOXP sites. Its role is to maintain the phage genome as a monomeric unit-copy plasmid in the lysogenic state. From Escherichia phage P1 (Bacteriophage P1).
   5478..5528    +  CDS            hsp-16.1 (fragment): HSP11_CAEEL - Also known as hsp16-1b. Experimental evidence at transcript level: Swiss-Prot protein existence level 2. From Caenorhabditis elegans.
   5909..5929    +  protein_bind   attB1: mutant version of attB; core recombination site for the Gateway® BP reaction BP Clonase™
   5935..6960    +  CDS            HygR: aminoglycoside phosphotransferase from E. coli; aph(4)-Ia; confers resistance to hygromycin
   6964..6984    -  protein_bind   attB2: mutant version of attB; core recombination site for the Gateway® BP reaction BP Clonase™
   7338..7371    +  protein_bind   loxP: Cre-mediated recombination occurs in the 8-bp core sequence (GCATACAT). Cre recombinase
   7426..7470    +  misc_feature   MCS (fragment): pBluescript multiple cloning site
   7479..7497    -  promoter       T7 promoter: promoter for bacteriophage T7 RNA polymerase
   7505..7660    +  CDS            lacZα (fragment): LacZα fragment of β-galactosidase; lacZ fragment
   7665..8093    +  rep_origin     f1 ori (sequence partly withheld): f1 bacteriophage origin of replication; arrow indicates direction of (+) strand synthesis
   8146..8250    +  promoter       AmpR promoter: bla
   8251..9111    +  CDS            AmpR: β-lactamase; bla; confers resistance to ampicillin, carbenicillin, and related antibiotics
   9282..9870    +  rep_origin     ori: high-copy-number ColE1/pMB1/pBR322/pUC origin of replication
  10048..10138   +  CDS            lacI (fragment): lac repressor; lacI; The lac repressor binds to the lac operator to inhibit transcription in E. coli. This inhibition can be relieved by adding lactose or isopropyl-β-D-thiogalactopyranoside (IPTG).
  10151..10172   +  protein_bind   CAP binding site: CAP binding activates transcription in the presence of cAMP. E. coli catabolite activator protein
  10187..30      +  promoter       lac promoter (across the origin): promoter for the E. coli lac operon
>Addgene plasmid #229871 | pHW1176 | addgene full sequence | sequence record 475644 | Addgene NGS Result
TTACACTTTATGCTTCCGGCTCGTATGTTGTGTGGAATTGTGAGCGGATAACAATTTCACACAGGAAACA
GCTATGACCATGATTACGCCAAGCGCGCAATTAACCCTCACTAAAGGGAACAAAAGCTGGAGCTCCACCG
CGGTGGCGGCCGCTCTAGAAGGGCTGCAGGAATTCGATGCTAGCGAAGTTCCTATTCTCTAGAAAGTATA
GGAACTTCTAACTAATCTGATTTAAATTTTCAGGGTACCGGCGGAAGCGACTACAAGGACGACGACGACA
AGGAGCCAACCACTTGACTAAGTGATAAGCTAGCTAAGCTGTCTCATCCTACTTTCACCTAGTTAACTGC
TTGTCTTAAAATCTATGCTTCTCTTTAGTATCTAAAATTTTCCTAGAAGCTTACAAGTATATAAATGGTC
TCTTCTCAATAAAGGTTGTATATTTATTCATCTTATTGAATCTGCCATTTCCTCGTTTTTGCGAGTTTAT
ATACCTTCCAATTTTCTTTCTATTGTATTTTCAACTTCTAATTTTAATTCAGGGAAACTGCTTCAACGCA
TCAAAAATGAGTAAAGGAGAAGAATTGTTCACTGGAGTTGTCCCAATCCTCGTCGAGCTCGACGGAGACG
TCAACGGACACAAGTTCTCCGTCTCCGGAGAGGGAGAGGGAGACGCCACCTACGGAAAGCTCACCCTCAA
GTTCATCTGCACCACCGGAAAGCTCCCAGTCCCATGGCCAACCCTCGTCACCACCTTCTGCTACGGAGTC
CAATGCTTCTCCCGTTACCCAGACCACATGAAGCGTCACGACTTCTTCAAGTCCGCCATGCCAGAGGGAT
ACGTCCAAGAGCGTACCATCTTCTTCAAGGTAAGTTTAAACATATATATACTAACTACTGATTATTTAAA
TTTTCAGGACGACGGAAACTACAAGACCCGTGCCGAGGTCAAGTTCGAGGGAGACACCCTCGTCAACCGT
ATCGAGCTCAAGGTAAGTTTAAACAGTTCGGTACTAACTAACCATACATATTTAAATTTTCAGGGAATCG
ACTTCAAGGAGGACGGAAACATCCTCGGACACAAGCTCGAGTACAACTACAACTCCCACAACGTCTACAT
CATGGCCGACAAGCAAAAGAACGGAATCAAGGTCAACTTCAAGGTAAGTTTAAACATGATTTTACTAACT
AACTAATCTGATTTAAATTTTCAGATCCGTCACAACATCGAGGACGGATCCGTCCAACTCGCCGACCACT
ACCAACAAAACACCCCAATCGGAGACGGACCAGTCCTCCTCCCAGACAACCACTACCTCTCCACCCAATC
CGCCCTCTCCAAGGACCCAAACGAGAAGCGTGACCACATGGTCCTCCTCGAGTTCGTCACCGCCGCCGGA
ATCACCCACGGAATGGACGAGCTCTACAAGTAATAAATGCAAAATCCTTTCAAGCATTCCCTTCTTCTCT
ATCACTCTTCTTTCTTTTTGTCAAAAAATTCTCTCGCTAATTTATTTGCTTTTTTAATGTTATTATTTTA
TGACTTTTTATAGTCACTGAAAAGTTTGCATCTGAGTGAAGTGAATGCTATCAAAATGTGATTCTGTCTG
ATGTACTTTCACAATCTCTCTTCAATTCCATTTTGAAGTGCTTTAAACCCGAAAGGTTGAGAAAAATGCG
AGCGCTCAAATATTTGTATTGTGTTCGTTGAGTGACCCAACAAAAAGAGGAAACTTTATTGTGCCGCCAA
GAAAAAAGTCTCAAAGGTAAGTTTAAAATAACTTCGTATAGCATACATTATACGAAGTTATTTTCAGGGA
GAGCAAAAGCTTATCTCCGAGGAGGACCTCTAAGGATGATCGACGCCAACGTCGTTGAATTTTCAAATTT
TAAATACTGAATATTTGTTTTTTTTCCTATTATTTATTTATTCTCTTTGTGTTTTTTTTCTTGCTTTCTA
AAAAATTAATTCAATCCAAATCTAAACATTTTTTTTTCTCTTTCCGTCTCCCAATTCGTATTCCGCTCCT
CTCATCTGAACACAATGTGCAAGTTTATTTATCTTCTCGCTTTCATTTCATTAGGACGTGGGGGGAATTG
GTGGAAGGGGGAAACACACAAAAGGATGATGGAAATGAAATAAGGACACACAATATGCAACAACATTCAA
TTCAGAAATATGGAGGAAGGTTTAAAAGAAAACATAAAAATATATAGAGGAGGAAGGAAACTAGCTGCCC
TCGATTGTCTATCTTCCATTCTCACCAAGTTTCAACAACTTTATTCAGTCATTCTTCTCTGGTTCATTTC
CCAACCAATCTTCCCGAATAAAGCCCATCTGTCCTTTCGGCCACATTCCTCACCTACATCCGTACTCCTT
ATCTCCCGTTCTTATCCAGTCTTTTATCGTCTCTGCGTCTCGCACACTGTCTCGTCGGTAATGTAAAAAA
AAAACAAAAAAAACTTGAAAACTTGCGGAAAGATTTCCTAATAAAAGGAGACGAATCCGGTAGGAAATCG
ACAAGTCTCTGCTTCTCGAAGACTAGGTGAGTTACATTTCTTTGGCCGAATTATTTTGAAATCCTAAATT
TGATAATTTCAGAGATGTCTGTAAAACTTGCGTGTTATGTGACGGCTTCGGTCACTGTCGCCACTCTTAT
GGTATGCTTCATGACCATGTCAACCATCTACTCGGAGGTTGATGGATTCAGAGAGAAGCTTGATACCGAG
ATGAATGTGTTCAGAGTGAGTTAAATTATATTTTGAATTTTAAATAATTTTTAATTTTCTAGCAATCTAC
CAATGGATTGTGGAAGGACATAGTTGTCATCGGAAGATCTAGCAAGCGTGTCCGTTGTCAATATGAAGAG
ACCAACGCTACCCCAACTCCACATGCTGATGGATCCCCATCTGCTCCACCAGGTCAACCACCAGCAGTTC
CACCAGTCTTCAACCAGCCAAAGACTCCAAATGGAGCCAATGGAAATGGACCAACCTGCAACTGCAATGC
TGATAACAAGTGCCCAGCTGGACCATCCGGACCAAAGGGAGTTCCAGGAGTTCCAGGACTCGACGGAGTT
CCAGGACTTGACGGTGTTCCAGGAGTTGGAGCTGATGATATCGCTCCACAACGCGAGTCTGTCGGATGCT
TCACTTGCCCACAAGGACCAGTTGGACCACCAGGAGCTCTTGGAAGACCAGGACCACGTGGACTTCCAGG
ACCAAGAGGACAAAATGGAAACCCAGGAAGAGATGGACAACCAGGACATCCAGGAGAGCAAGGATCATCC
GGTCAAATCGGAAAGATCGGAGAGCCAGGACCACCAGGAGAGAAGGGACGCGACGCCGAGCATCCAATCG
GAAGACCAGGACCAAAGGGACCAAGAGGAGATCAAGGACCAACAGGACCAGCTGGACAGAACGGTCTTCA
CGGACCACCAGGAGAGCCAGGAACCGTTGGACCAGAAGGACCATCTGGAAAGCAAGGACGTCAAGGACCA
GACGGAACCCAGGGAGAGACTGGACCAGACGGAAGACCAGGAAAGGATGCCGAGTACTGCCAGTGCCCAG
ACAAGTCTCCACCATCAGAGGCTGTCAACGCCAACCGTGGATACAGAAATATCTAAATTGTTGGTGTTTT
CTAATAAAATATTTGAGATTCAGTGAGACTTTTTTCTTGGCGGCACAATAAAGTTTCCTCTTTTTGTTGG
GTCACTCAACGAACACAATACAAATATTTGAGCGCTCGCATTTTTCTCAACCTTTCGGGTTTAAAGCACT
TCAAAATGGAATTGAAGAGAGATTGTGAAAGTACATCAGACAGAATCACATTTTGATAGCATTCACTTCA
CTCAGATGCAAACTTTTCAGTGACTATAAAAAGTCATAAAATAATAACATTAAAAAAGCAAATAAATTAG
CGAGAGAATTTTTTGACAAAAAGAAAGAAGAGTGATAGAGAAGAAGGGAATGCTTGAAAGGATTTTGCAT
TTATCTTAATCACCGTCTTCGAGAAGACGAACCATGGCGCCAGTTTCAGAATCCAAGTTTCTAATATAGT
TCATCACAATGTTGACGTTGGTCCAACCTCCGGCTTGCATAATCTCTGGGATGGAAACTCCAGCGCGAGC
CATGTCACGGGCAGCTCCGACACGGGCGGAATGTCCAGACCAAGCCAAGTAACGTTGTCCGGAATCATCC
TTGGCTCCGTAGATGAGACGGTGGGTAGCTTCGAAGATTCCTGAAAATTTATTTTCAGCTTATTCTTAGC
TAATATGTTGTTTAAACTTACCTTCAAGAGCTCGAGTCGAGAGTTGTGATGTTGCACTCGGGGCAGCAAC
TCCGTTCTTGCGAACACGACAGAACAGGTAGTTGTTTGGATCATCGGCGACTCCGGAAACCGAAATCCAG
CGCTCAACGAGCTTGGTAACTCCAAGGGAGAGCGCTTTTTCGACTCCGGCAGTCGAGACCAGCGTTTTTG
TACGTCCGATGTGGATGAGCATTCTTCCTCCGTCTGTGCGACTAATATCCTTGACGCGAATGCGGGCAAT
TTCGGCGATACGGAGAAGTGTGTTGTAAGCAATTCCGAGGAAGGCGAGGTTTCGGATGTCCTGGCAACGA
TCGGAATTTTCCATAAGAGAACGGACCTGATCGAAGTCGGTTCTGAAAATTTCGTCAAGTCTTAGGATTG
AATACATTAATATTTAAACTTACCTTTCGAAGGCGAGGGCTTGCTTGGCTCTCTCTCCAGCATCAACATT
TTCCTTGCGGATACGTCTCATTACGAGAGATACGGCATTAGAATCTGATGGGCGTGGAAGTCCAGATCGG
CGATGGAGCATATTGAGCTGTCCGAGATGTTGTTGGATCGTCTTCACCGCCAATCCACGAGCTTGGAGGT
AGAGCAAGTAGTCACGAACGTCTTCTGGCTCGGCTGGGAACCACTTGCGGTTGTTAAGCTTGCACCAGGC
AGCCCAAGAACGGCACACTGAGAGAAGCATCTTCCAGGTGTGCTCGGAGAAGGCTTGTCTGTCACGGAAC
ATATCCATGAGGTTCTTGCGAACTTCATCACTTGTCGCGTCAACTGGAAGTGCTGGAAGATTTTGATGAA
CAGTGAGAAGATTTGACATATTTTCGAAGTTTTTTAGATGCACTAGAACAAAGCGTGTTGGCTTCCTCTG
AGCCCGCTTTCCTTATATACCCGCATTCTGCAGCCTTACAGAATGTTCTAGAAGGTCCTAGATGCATTCG
TTTGAAAATACTCCCGGTGGGTGCAAAGAGACGCAGACGGAAAATGTATCTGGGTCTCTTTATTGTGTAC
ACTACTTTTCCATGTACCGAATGTGAGTCGCCCTCCTTTTGCAACAAGCAGCTCGAATGTTCTAGAAAAA
GGTGGAAAATAGTATAAATACCGTTGAAAATAAATACCGAACAACATTTGCTCTAATTGTGAAATTAGAA
ATCTTCAAACTATAATCATGTCACTTTACCACTATTTCCGTCCAGCTCAACGTTCCGTTTTTGGTGATCA
TTTTTGCTTTCGTCGTAAATCTACACACGCGTCTCTTCCGTGCGAGAGTCCAAGCCAGCAGCCAAATTCG
TTGACTGAGTATTCAACGTTTATACGTTGTCGGCAACGAGAAATAGGAAAATGCATCGGGAAATGTTCTT
TTTTCGATTTTTTCCAAGGTTTTGACAAATTTTACCACGAATTTTGCTATGTTTTCAATTAAAAAATATG
TTATTCAACTGTTTCTATGAGGAAAATAAGGCTTTGCATGTAATTTTCTTATTCAGCATAATTTTTAATT
AATTTGAATTTTCTGTCCTAACGTTTATTTTGTTTTCTTGGTTATGACTGATCTGAAATTAATTTTTGAA
TTTTAAGGTAATATGTCAGGCGGTGCCGCAAGTTTGTACAAAAAAGCAGGCTCCATGAAAAAGCCTGAAC
TCACCGCGACGTCTGTCGAGAAGTTTCTGATCGAAAAGTTCGACAGCGTCTCCGACCTGATGCAGCTCTC
GGAGGGCGAAGAATCTCGTGCTTTCAGCTTCGATGTAGGAGGGCGTGGATATGTCCTGCGGGTAAATAGC
TGCGCCGATGGTTTCTACAAAGATCGTTATGTTTATCGGCACTTTGCATCGGCCGCGCTCCCGATTCCGG
AAGTGCTTGACATTGGGGAATTCAGCGAGAGCCTGACCTATTGCATCTCCCGCCGTGCACAGGGTGTCAC
GTTGCAAGACCTGCCTGAAACCGAACTGCCCGCTGTTCTGCAGCCGGTCGCGGAGGCCATGGATGCGATC
GCTGCGGCCGATCTTAGCCAGACGAGCGGGTTCGGCCCATTCGGACCGCAAGGAATCGGTCAATACACTA
CATGGCGTGATTTCATATGCGCGATTGCTGATCCCCATGTGTATCACTGGCAAACTGTGATGGACGACAC
CGTCAGTGCGTCCGTCGCGCAGGCTCTCGATGAGCTGATGCTTTGGGCCGAGGACTGCCCCGAAGTCCGG
CACCTCGTGCACGCGGATTTCGGCTCCAACAATGTCCTGACGGACAATGGCCGCATAACAGCGGTCATTG
ACTGGAGCGAGGCGATGTTCGGGGATTCCCAATACGAGGTCGCCAACATCTTCTTCTGGAGGCCGTGGTT
GGCTTGTATGGAGCAGCAGACGCGCTACTTCGAGCGGAGGCATCCGGAGCTTGCAGGATCGCCGCGGCTC
CGGGCGTATATGCTCCGCATTGGTCTTGACCAACTCTATCAGAGCTTGGTTGACGGCAATTTCGATGATG
CAGCTTGGGCGCAGGGTCGATGCGACGCAATCGTCCGATCCGGAGCCGGGACTGTCGGGCGTACACAAAT
CGCCCGCAGAAGCGCGGCCGTCTGGACCGATGGCTGTGTAGAAGTACTCGCCGATAGTGGAAACCGACGC
CCCAGCACTCGTCCGAGGGCAAAGGAATAGACCCAGCTTTCTTGTACAAAGTGGGTCCAATTACTCTTCA
ACATCCCTACATGCTCTTTCTCCCTGTGCTCCCACCCCCTATTTTTGTTATTATCAAAAAACTTCTCTTA
ATTTCTTTGTTTTTTAGCTTCTTTTAAGTCACCTCTAACAATGAAATTGTGTAGATTCAAAAATAGAATT
AATTCGTAATAAAAAGTCGAAAAAAATTGTGCTCCCTCCCCCCATTAATAATAATTCTATCCCAAAATCT
ACACAATGTTCTGTGTACACTTCTTATGTTTTTTACTTCTGATAAATTTTTTTGAAACATCATAGAAAAA
ACCGCACACAAAATACCTTATCATATGTTACGTTTCAGTTTATGACCGCAATTTTTAATAACTTCGTATA
GCATACATTATACGAAGTTATTTTCAGGGTCCCGGGAAGTTCCTATACTATTTGAAGAATAGGAACTTCC
CCGGGATCAAGCTTATCGATACCGTCGACCTCGAGGGGGGGCCCGGTACCCAATTCGCCCTATAGTGAGT
CGTATTACGCGCGCTCACTGGCCGTCGTTTTACAACGTCGTGACTGGGAAAACCCTGGCGTTACCCAACT
TAATCGCCTTGCAGCACATCCCCCTTTCGCCAGCTGGCGTAATAGCGAAGAGGCCCGCACCGATCGCCCT
TCCCAACAGTTGCGCAGCCTGAATGGCGAATGGG
[124 nt withheld, positions 7665-7788]
C
[91 nt withheld, positions 7790-7880]
A
[49 nt withheld, positions 7882-7930]
CCTTTGACGTTGGAGTCCACGTTCTTT
[37 nt withheld, positions 7958-7994]
ACCCTATCTCGGTCTATTCTTTTGATTTATAAGGGATTTTGCCGATTTCGGCCTATTGGTTAAAAAATGA
GCTGATTTAACAAAAATTTAACGCGAATTTTAACAAAATATTAACGCTTACAATTTAGGTGGCACTTTTC
GGGGAAATGTGCGCGGAACCCCTATTTGTTTATTTTTCTAAATACATTCAAATATGTATCCGCTCATGAG
ACAATAACCCTGATAAATGCTTCAATAATATTGAAAAAGGAAGAGTATGAGTATTCAACATTTCCGTGTC
GCCCTTATTCCCTTTTTTGCGGCATTTTGCCTTCCTGTTTTTGCTCACCCAGAAACGCTGGTGAAAGTAA
AAGATGCTGAAGATCAGTTGGGTGCACGAGTGGGTTACATCGAACTGGATCTCAACAGCGGTAAGATCCT
TGAGAGTTTTCGCCCCGAAGAACGTTTTCCAATGATGAGCACTTTTAAAGTTCTGCTATGTGGCGCGGTA
TTATCCCGTATTGACGCCGGGCAAGAGCAACTCGGTCGCCGCATACACTATTCTCAGAATGACTTGGTTG
AGTACTCACCAGTCACAGAAAAGCATCTTACGGATGGCATGACAGTAAGAGAATTATGCAGTGCTGCCAT
AACCATGAGTGATAACACTGCGGCCAACTTACTTCTGACAACGATCGGAGGACCGAAGGAGCTAACCGCT
TTTTTGCACAACATGGGGGATCATGTAACTCGCCTTGATCGTTGGGAACCGGAGCTGAATGAAGCCATAC
CAAACGACGAGCGTGACACCACGATGCCTGTAGCAATGGCAACAACGTTGCGCAAACTATTAACTGGCGA
ACTACTTACTCTAGCTTCCCGGCAACAATTAATAGACTGGATGGAGGCGGATAAAGTTGCAGGACCACTT
CTGCGCTCGGCCCTTCCGGCTGGCTGGTTTATTGCTGATAAATCTGGAGCCGGTGAGCGTGGGTCTCGCG
GTATCATTGCAGCACTGGGGCCAGATGGTAAGCCCTCCCGTATCGTAGTTATCTACACGACGGGGAGTCA
GGCAACTATGGATGAACGAAATAGACAGATCGCTGAGATAGGTGCCTCACTGATTAAGCATTGGTAACTG
TCAGACCAAGTTTACTCATATATACTTTAGATTGATTTAAAACTTCATTTTTAATTTAAAAGGATCTAGG
TGAAGATCCTTTTTGATAATCTCATGACCAAAATCCCTTAACGTGAGTTTTCGTTCCACTGAGCGTCAGA
CCCCGTAGAAAAGATCAAAGGATCTTCTTGAGATCCTTTTTTTCTGCGCGTAATCTGCTGCTTGCAAACA
AAAAAACCACCGCTACCAGCGGTGGTTTGTTTGCCGGATCAAGAGCTACCAACTCTTTTTCCGAAGGTAA
CTGGCTTCAGCAGAGCGCAGATACCAAATACTGTTCTTCTAGTGTAGCCGTAGTTAGGCCACCACTTCAA
GAACTCTGTAGCACCGCCTACATACCTCGCTCTGCTAATCCTGTTACCAGTGGCTGCTGCCAGTGGCGAT
AAGTCGTGTCTTACCGGGTTGGACTCAAGACGATAGTTACCGGATAAGGCGCAGCGGTCGGGCTGAACGG
GGGGTTCGTGCACACAGCCCAGCTTGGAGCGAACGACCTACACCGAACTGAGATACCTACAGCGTGAGCT
ATGAGAAAGCGCCACGCTTCCCGAAGGGAGAAAGGCGGACAGGTATCCGGTAAGCGGCAGGGTCGGAACA
GGAGAGCGCACGAGGGAGCTTCCAGGGGGAAACGCCTGGTATCTTTATAGTCCTGTCGGGTTTCGCCACC
TCTGACTTGAGCGTCGATTTTTGTGATGCTCGTCAGGGGGGCGGAGCCTATGGAAAAACGCCAGCAACGC
GGCCTTTTTACGGTTCCTGGCCTTTTGCTGGCCTTTTGCTCACATGTTCTTTCCTGCGTTATCCCCTGAT
TCTGTGGATAACCGTATTACCGCCTTTGAGTGAGCTGATACCGCTCGCCGCAGCCGAACGACCGAGCGCA
GCGAGTCAGTGAGCGAGGAAGCGGCCCAATACGCAAACCGCCTCTCCCCGCGCGTTGGCCGATTCATTAA
TGCAGCTGGCACGACAGGTTTCCCGACTGGAAAGCGGGCAGTGAGCGCAACGCAATTAATGTGAGTTAGC
TCACTCATTAGGCACCCCAGGCT
